Addgene plasmid #207075: ClhN-pTPI1-Cox4-GFP-APEX2-Ura
Purpose: Expressing Cox4-GFP-APEX2. GFP interferes with APEX staining.
Depositing lab: Zhiping Xie. Depositing organization: Shanghai Jiao Tong University. Publication: A Validated Set of Ascorbate Peroxidase-Based Organelle Markers for Electron Microscopy of Saccharomyces cerevisiae. Li H, He CW, Zhu J, Xie Z. mSphere. 2022 Aug 31;7(4):e0010722. doi: 10.1128/msphere.00107-22. Epub 2022 Jun 21. PubMed 35727034.
Backbone
  Vector backbone: ClhN-URA
  Vector type: Yeast Expression
Growth in bacteria
  Bacterial resistance: Ampicillin, 100 μg/mL
  Growth temperature: 37°C
  Growth strain: DH5alpha
  Copy number: High Copy
Gene/Insert
  Gene/Insert name: Cox4
  Species: S. cerevisiae (budding yeast)
  Promoter: pTPI1
  Tag / fusion protein: GFP-APEX2 (C terminal on insert)
  Cloning method: Gibson Cloning
Terms and licenses: Academic/Nonprofit Terms; Industry Terms: Not Available to Industry
How to cite: ClhN-pTPI1-Cox4-GFP-APEX2-Ura was a gift from Zhiping Xie (Addgene plasmid # 207075 ; http://n2t.net/addgene:207075 ; RRID:Addgene_207075)
