[The description below was written by a language model from this plasmid's Addgene catalogue record and pLannotate feature annotations shown in this document.]
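Description:
ClhN-pTPI1-Cox4-GFP-APEX2-Ura is a yeast expression plasmid of about 6.8 kb built on the ClhN-URA backbone. It is propagated in E. coli through a high-copy ColE1/pUC-type origin with ampicillin selection (AmpR under its own bla promoter). Selection in Saccharomyces cerevisiae relies on a URA3 auxotrophic marker. The feature table shows URA3 flanked by two loxP sites in the same orientation, an arrangement that would normally allow Cre-mediated excision and marker recycling. No yeast replication origin (2μ or CEN/ARS) is annotated, which is consistent with an integrating design, although the record does not state how the plasmid is maintained in yeast. Short T7 and SP6 promoters and small lacI, rop and bom fragments are backbone remnants with no evident role in the payload.

The payload is the S. cerevisiae COX4 coding sequence, which encodes a subunit of mitochondrial cytochrome c oxidase. It is fused at its C terminus to GFP (S65T) and then to APEX2, the engineered soybean ascorbate peroxidase used as a genetically encoded tag for electron microscopy. According to the catalogue, expression is driven by the TPI1 promoter, which is not annotated in the table but presumably lies upstream of COX4, and transcription ends at the ADH1 terminator. A short sequence annotated as the HIV Rev nuclear export signal follows APEX2; the record does not comment on it.

The construct comes from a set of APEX2-based organelle markers for electron microscopy in budding yeast, with Cox4 directing the fusion to mitochondria and GFP allowing localisation to be checked by fluorescence. The depositor notes that GFP interferes with APEX staining, so this version serves less well for EM contrast.
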