Features (pLannotate 1.2.2; 16 found; start..end, strand, type, name):
    546..1010    +  CDS            COX4: COX4_YEAST - Experimental evidence at protein level: Swiss-Prot protein existence level 1. Component of the cytochrome c oxidase, the last enzyme in the mitochondrial electron transport chain which drives oxidative phosphorylation. The respiratory chain contains 3 multisubunit complexes succinate dehydrogenase (complex II, CII), ubiquinol- cytochrome c oxidoreductase (cytochrome b-c1 complex, complex III, CIII) and cytochrome c oxidase (complex IV, CIV), that cooperate to transfer electrons derived from NADH and succinate to molecular oxygen, creating an electrochemical gradient over the inner
   1035..1748    +  CDS            GFP (S65T): GFP (S65T) is a basic (constitutively fluorescent) green fluorescent protein published in 1995, derived from Aequorea victoria.
   1791..2537    +  CDS            APEX2: soybean ascorbate peroxidase, engineered to serve as a monomeric tag for electron microscopy and live-cell proteomics (Lam et al., 2015) more active than the original APEX due to the A134P mutation
   2544..2570    +  CDS            NES: nuclear export signal from the HIV Rev protein (Fischer et al., 1995)
   2621..2808    +  terminator     ADH1 terminator: S. cerevisiae ADH1; transcription terminator for the S. cerevisiae alcohol dehydrogenase 1 (ADH1) gene
   2860..2893    -  protein_bind   loxP: Cre-mediated recombination occurs in the 8-bp core sequence (GCATACAT). Cre recombinase
   3045..3830    -  CDS            URA3: PYRF_YEAST - Experimental evidence at protein level: Swiss-Prot protein existence level 1. From Saccharomyces cerevisiae (strain ATCC 204508 / S288c) (Baker's yeast).
   4345..4378    -  protein_bind   loxP: Cre-mediated recombination occurs in the 8-bp core sequence (GCATACAT). Cre recombinase
   4432..4450    -  promoter       T7 promoter: promoter for bacteriophage T7 RNA polymerase
   4472..4525    -  CDS            lacI (fragment): lac repressor; lacI; The lac repressor binds to the lac operator to inhibit transcription in E. coli. This inhibition can be relieved by adding lactose or isopropyl-β-D-thiogalactopyranoside (IPTG).
   4708..5296    -  rep_origin     ori: high-copy-number ColE1/pMB1/pBR322/pUC origin of replication
   5467..6327    -  CDS            AmpR: β-lactamase; bla; confers resistance to ampicillin, carbenicillin, and related antibiotics
   6328..6432    -  promoter       AmpR promoter: bla
   6527..6562    +  CDS            rop (fragment): Rop protein, which maintains plasmids at low copy number; rop
   6664..6715    +  misc_feature   bom (fragment): basis of mobility region from pBR322
   6778..2       +  promoter       SP6 promoter (across the origin): promoter for bacteriophage SP6 RNA polymerase
>Addgene plasmid #207075 | ClhN-pTPI1-Cox4-GFP-APEX2-Ura | addgene full sequence | sequence record 422271 | Addgene NGS Result
GAACGCGGCCGCCAGCTGAAGCTTCCCTACGTTAGTGTGAGCGGGATTTAAACTGTGAGGACCTTAATAC
ATTCAGACACTTCTGCGGTATCACCCTACTTATTCCCTTCGAGATTATATCTAGGAACCCATCAGGTTGG
TGGAAGATTACCCGTTCTAAGACTTTTCAGCTTCCTCTATTGATGTTACACCTGGACACCCCTTTTCTGG
CATCCAGTTTTTAATCTTCAGTGGCATGTGAGATTCTCCGAAATTAATTAAAGCAATCACACAATTCTCT
CGGATACCACCTCGGTTGAAACTGACAGGTGGTTTGTTACGCATGCTAATGCAAAGGAGCCTATATACCT
TTGGCTCGGCTGCTGTAACAGGGAATATAAAGGGCAGCATAATTTAGGAGTTTAGTGAACTTGCAACATT
TACTATTTTCCCTTCTTACGTAAATATTTTTCTTTTTAATTCTAAATCAATCTTTTTCAATTTTTTGTTT
GTATTCTTTTCTTGCTTAAATCTATAACTACAAAAAACACATACATAAACTAAAAATGCTTTCACTACGT
CAATCTATAAGATTTTTCAAGCCAGCCACAAGAACTTTGTGTAGCTCTAGATATCTGCTTCAGCAAAAAC
CCGTGGTGAAAACTGCCCAAAACTTAGCAGAAGTTAATGGTCCAGAAACTTTGATTGGTCCTGGTGCTAA
AGAGGGTACCGTTCCAACAGACCTAGATCAAGAAACTGGTTTAGCTAGGTTAGAATTATTGGGTAAATTA
GAGGGTATCGATGTTTTCGACACCAAACCATTAGATTCGTCCAGGAAGGGTACCATGAAAGATCCGATCA
TCATTGAATCTTATGATGATTATCGTTATGTCGGTTGTACGGGTTCTCCCGCTGGTTCACATACTATTAT
GTGGTTAAAACCAACTGTTAACGAAGTCGCCAGATGCTGGGAATGTGGTTCTGTTTACAAACTAAACCCT
GTTGGTGTTCCAAATGATGACCACCATCACCTTTCTCTTGAAGTTGCTGAAGAAATGTCTAAAGGTGAAG
AATTATTCACTGGTGTTGTCCCAATTTTGGTTGAATTAGATGGTGATGTTAATGGTCACAAATTTTCTGT
CTCCGGTGAAGGTGAAGGTGATGCTACTTACGGTAAATTGACCTTAAAATTTATTTGTACTACTGGTAAA
TTGCCAGTTCCATGGCCAACCTTAGTCACTACTTTAACTTATGGTGTTCAATGTTTTTCTAGATACCCAG
ATCATATGAAACAACATGACTTTTTCAAGTCTGCCATGCCAGAAGGTTATGTTCAAGAAAGAACTATTTT
TTTCAAAGATGACGGTAACTACAAGACCAGAGCTGAAGTCAAGTTTGAAGGTGATACCTTAGTTAATAGA
ATCGAATTAAAAGGTATTGATTTTAAAGAAGATGGTAACATTTTAGGTCACAAATTGGAATACAACTATA
ACTCTCACAATGTTTACATCATGGCTGACAAACAAAAGAATGGTATCAAAGTTAACTTCAAAATTAGACA
CAACATTGAAGATGGTTCTGTTCAATTAGCTGACCATTATCAACAAAATACTCCAATTGGTGATGGTCCA
GTCTTGTTACCAGACAACCATTACTTATCCACTCAATCTGCCTTATCCAAAGATCCAAACGAAAAGAGAG
ACCACATGGTCTTGTTAGAATTTGTTACTGCTGCTGGTATTACCCATGGTATGGATGAATTGTACAAAGC
TGCAGGTCGTGGGATTCCTGGGTTAATTAACATCGCTAGCGGAAAGTCTTACCCAACTGTGAGTGCTGAT
TACCAGGACGCCGTTGAGAAGGCGAAGAAGAAGCTCAGAGGCTTCATCGCTGAGAAGAGATGCGCTCCTC
TAATGCTCCGTTTGGCATTCCACTCTGCTGGAACCTTTGACAAGGGCACGAAGACCGGTGGACCCTTCGG
AACCATCAAGCACCCTGCCGAACTGGCTCACAGCGCTAACAACGGTCTTGACATCGCTGTTAGGCTTTTG
GAGCCACTCAAGGCGGAGTTCCCTATTTTGAGCTACGCCGATTTCTACCAGTTGGCTGGCGTTGTTGCCG
TTGAGGTCACGGGTGGACCTAAGGTTCCATTCCACCCTGGAAGAGAGGACAAGCCTGAGCCACCACCAGA
GGGTCGCTTGCCCGATCCCACTAAGGGTTCTGACCATTTGAGAGATGTGTTTGGCAAAGCTATGGGGCTT
ACTGACCAAGATATCGTTGCTCTATCTGGGGGTCACACTATTGGAGCTGCACACAAGGAGCGTTCTGGAT
TTGAGGGTCCCTGGACCTCTAATCCTCTTATTTTCGACAACTCATACTTCACGGAGTTGTTGAGTGGTGA
GAAGGAAGGTCTCCTTCAGCTACCTTCTGACAAGGCTCTTTTGTCTGACCCTGTATTCCGCCCTCTCGTT
GACAAATATGCAGCGGACGAAGATGCCTTCTTTGCTGATTACGCTGAGGCTCACCAAAAGCTTTCCGAGC
TTGGGTTTGCTGATGCCCTGCAGCTGCCTCCCCTGGAGCGCCTGACCCTGGACGCTCAGTGCAGATCTTA
GCCTAGGTGAGGCGCGCCACTTCTAAATAAGCGAATTTCTTATGATTTATGATTTTTATTATTAAATAAG
TTATAAAAAAAATAAGTGTATACAAATTTTAAAGTGACTCTTAGGTTTTAAAACGAAAATTCTTATTCTT
GAGTAACTCTTTCCTGTAGGTCAGGTTGCTTTCTCAGGTATAGTATGAGGTCGCTCTTATTGACCACACC
TCTACCGGCAGATCCGCTAGGGATAACAGGGTAATATCTGCAGGTCGACAACCCTTAATATAACTTCGTA
TAATGTATGCTATACGAAGTTATTAGGTCTAGAGATCCCAATACAACAGATCACGTGATCTTTTTGTAAG
ATGAAGTTGAAGTAGTGTTGCACCGTGCCAATGCAGGTGGCTATTAGATTAAATATGTGATTTGTTCTAT
TAAGTTTCCTGTATAATTAATGGGGAGCGCTGATTCTCTTTTGGTACGCTTCCCATCCAGCATTTCTGTA
TCTTTCACCTTCAACCTTAGGATCTCTACCCTTGGCGAAAAGTCCTCTGCCAACAATGATGATATCTGAT
CCACCACTTACAACTTCGTCGACGGTTCTGTACTGCTGACCCAATGCATCGCCTTTGTCGTCTAAACCTA
CACCTGGGGTCATGATTAGCCAATCAAACCCTTCTTCTCTTCCTCCCATATCGTTCTGAGCAATGAACCC
AATAACGAAATCTTTATCACTCTTTGCAATATCAACGGTACCCTTAGTATATTCACCGTGTGCTAGAGAA
CCCTTGGAAGACAATTCAGCAAGCATCAATAATCCCCTTGGTTCTTTGGTGACCTCTTGCGCACCTTGTT
TCAAGCCAGCAACAATACCAGCACCAGTAACCCCGTGGGCGTTGGTGATATCAGACCATTCTGCGATACG
GTAAACGCCCGATGTATATTGTAATTTGACTGTGTTACCGATATCGGCGAATTTTCTGTCCTCAAATATC
AAGAACTTGTATTTCTCTGCCAATGCTTTCAATGGAACGACAGTACCCTCATAACTGAAATCATCCAAGA
TATCAACGTGTGTTTTCAAAAGGCAAATGTATGGACCCAACGTTTCAACAAGTTTCAATAGCTCATCAGT
CGAACGAACGTCAAGAGAAGCACACAAATTGGTCTTCTTTTCATCCATTAAACGTAAAAGTTTCGATGCA
ACCGGACTTGCATGAGTCTCAGCTCTACTGGTATATGATTTTGTGGACATGGTGCAACTAATTGACGGGA
GTGTATTGACGCTGGCGTACTGGCTTTCACAAAATGGCCCAATCACAACCACATCTTAGATAGTTGAAAT
GACTTTAGATAACATCAATTGAGATGAGCTTAATCATGTCAAAGCTAAAAGTGTCACCATGAACGACAAT
TCTTAAGCAAATCACGTGATATAGATCCACGAATAACCACCATTTGATGCTCGAGGCAAGTAATGTGTGT
AAAAAAATGCGTTACCACCATCCAATGCAGACCGATCTTCTACCCAGAATCACATATATTTATGTACCGA
GTACCTTTTTTCTATCTTCCAATTGCTTCTCCCATATGATTGTCTCCGTAAGCTCGAAATTTCTAAGTTG
GATTTTAATCTTCACGCAGGATGACAGTTCGATGAGCTTCTGAGGAGTGTTTAGAACATAATCATTTATC
CATGGTCTATCTCTTCTTGTCGCTTTTTCTCCTCGATAGAACCTAAATAAAACGAGCTCTCGAGAACCCT
TAATATAACTTCGTATAATGTATGCTATACGAAGTTATTAGGTGATATCAGATCCACTAGTGGCCTATGC
GGCCGCGGATCTGCCGGTCTCCCTATAGTGAGTCGTATTAATTTCGATAAGCCAGGTTAACCTGCATTAA
TGAATCGGCCAACGCGCGGGGAGAGGCGGTTTGCGTATTGGGCGCTCTTCCGCTTCCTCGCTCACTGACT
CGCTGCGCTCGGTCGTTCGGCTGCGGCGAGCGGTATCAGCTCACTCAAAGGCGGTAATACGGTTATCCAC
AGAATCAGGGGATAACGCAGGAAAGAACATGTGAGCAAAAGGCCAGCAAAAGGCCAGGAACCGTAAAAAG
GCCGCGTTGCTGGCGTTTTTCCATAGGCTCCGCCCCCCTGACGAGCATCACAAAAATCGACGCTCAAGTC
AGAGGTGGCGAAACCCGACAGGACTATAAAGATACCAGGCGTTTCCCCCTGGAAGCTCCCTCGTGCGCTC
TCCTGTTCCGACCCTGCCGCTTACCGGATACCTGTCCGCCTTTCTCCCTTCGGGAAGCGTGGCGCTTTCT
CATAGCTCACGCTGTAGGTATCTCAGTTCGGTGTAGGTCGTTCGCTCCAAGCTGGGCTGTGTGCACGAAC
CCCCCGTTCAGCCCGACCGCTGCGCCTTATCCGGTAACTATCGTCTTGAGTCCAACCCGGTAAGACACGA
CTTATCGCCACTGGCAGCAGCCACTGGTAACAGGATTAGCAGAGCGAGGTATGTAGGCGGTGCTACAGAG
TTCTTGAAGTGGTGGCCTAACTACGGCTACACTAGAAGAACAGTATTTGGTATCTGCGCTCTGCTGAAGC
CAGTTACCTTCGGAAAAAGAGTTGGTAGCTCTTGATCCGGCAAACAAACCACCGCTGGTAGCGGTGGTTT
TTTTGTTTGCAAGCAGCAGATTACGCGCAGAAAAAAAGGATCTCAAGAAGATCCTTTGATCTTTTCTACG
GGGTCTGACGCTCAGTGGAACGAAAACTCACGTTAAGGGATTTTGGTCATGAGATTATCAAAAAGGATCT
TCACCTAGATCCTTTTAAATTAAAAATGAAGTTTTAAATCAATCTAAAGTATATATGAGTAAACTTGGTC
TGACAGTTACCAATGCTTAATCAGTGAGGCACCTATCTCAGCGATCTGTCTATTTCGTTCATCCATAGTT
GCCTGACTCCCCGTCGTGTAGATAACTACGATACGGGAGGGCTTACCATCTGGCCCCAGTGCTGCAATGA
TACCGCGAGACCCACGCTCACCGGCTCCAGATTTATCAGCAATAAACCAGCCAGCCGGAAGGGCCGAGCG
CAGAAGTGGTCCTGCAACTTTATCCGCCTCCATCCAGTCTATTAATTGTTGCCGGGAAGCTAGAGTAAGT
AGTTCGCCAGTTAATAGTTTGCGCAACGTTGTTGCCATTGCTACAGGCATCGTGGTGTCACGCTCGTCGT
TTGGTATGGCTTCATTCAGCTCCGGTTCCCAACGATCAAGGCGAGTTACATGATCCCCCATGTTGTGCAA
AAAAGCGGTTAGCTCCTTCGGTCCTCCGATCGTTGTCAGAAGTAAGTTGGCCGCAGTGTTATCACTCATG
GTTATGGCAGCACTGCATAATTCTCTTACTGTCATGCCATCCGTAAGATGCTTTTCTGTGACTGGTGAGT
ACTCAACCAAGTCATTCTGAGAATAGTGTATGCGGCGACCGAGTTGCTCTTGCCCGGCGTCAATACGGGA
TAATACCGCGCCACATAGCAGAACTTTAAAAGTGCTCATCATTGGAAAACGTTCTTCGGGGCGAAAACTC
TCAAGGATCTTACCGCTGTTGAGATCCAGTTCGATGTAACCCACTCGTGCACCCAACTGATCTTCAGCAT
CTTTTACTTTCACCAGCGTTTCTGGGTGAGCAAAAACAGGAAGGCAAAATGCCGCAAAAAAGGGAATAAG
GGCGACACGGAAATGTTGAATACTCATACTCTTCCTTTTTCAATATTATTGAAGCATTTATCAGGGTTAT
TGTCTCATGAGCGGATACATATTTGAATGTATTTAGAAAAATAAACAAATAGGGGTTCCGCGCACATTTC
CCCGAAAAGTGCCACCTGACGTCTAAGAAACCATTATTATCATGACATTAACCTATAAAAATAGGCGTAT
CACGAGGCCCTTTCGTCTCGCGCGTTTCGGTGATGACGGTGAAAACCTCTGACACATGCAGCTCCCGGAG
ACGGTCACAGCTTGTCTGTAAGCGGATGCCGGGAGCAGACAAGCCCGTCAGGGCGCGTCAGCGGGTGTTG
GCGGGTGTCGGGGCTGGCTTAACTATGCGGCATCAGAGCAGATTGTACTGAGAGTGCACCATATGGACAT
ATTGTCGTTAGAACGCGGCTACAATTAATACATAACCTTATGTATCATACACATACGATTTAGGTGACAC
TATA
